Addgene plasmid #163303: p7612 MSCV-P C-FlagHA 16E7 E10K
Purpose: Expresses HPV16 E7 E10K
Depositing lab: Elizabeth White. Depositing organization: University of Pennsylvania. Publication: PTPN14 degradation by high-risk human papillomavirus E7 limits keratinocyte differentiation and contributes to HPV-mediated oncogenesis. Hatterschide J, Bohidar AE, Grace M, Nulton TJ, Kim HW, Windle B, Morgan IM, Munger K, White EA. Proc Natl Acad Sci U S A. 2019 Apr 2;116(14):7033-7042. doi: 10.1073/pnas.1819534116. Epub 2019 Mar 20. PubMed 30894485.
Backbone
  Vector backbone: MSCV
  Vector type: Retroviral
  Selectable markers: Puromycin
Growth in bacteria
  Bacterial resistance: Ampicillin, 100 μg/mL
  Growth temperature: 37°C
  Growth strain: NEB Stable
  Copy number: High Copy
Gene/Insert
  Gene/Insert name: HPV16 E7 E10K
  Species: Human papillomavirus type 16
  Insert size (bp): 294
  Mutation: E10K
  Promoter: MSCV LTR
  Tag / fusion protein: FlagHA (C terminal on insert)
  Cloning method: Gateway Cloning
  Sequencing primers: 5′ pLXSN
Terms and licenses: Academic/Nonprofit Terms; Industry Terms: Not Available to Industry
How to cite: p7612 MSCV-P C-FlagHA 16E7 E10K was a gift from Elizabeth White (Addgene plasmid # 163303 ; http://n2t.net/addgene:163303 ; RRID:Addgene_163303)
