[The description below was written by a language model from this plasmid's Addgene catalogue record and pLannotate feature annotations shown in this document.]
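Description:
p7612 MSCV-P C-FlagHA 16E7 E10K is a 6.7 kb gammaretroviral expression vector built on the murine stem cell virus (MSCV) backbone and designed to deliver a mutant human papillomavirus type 16 E7 oncoprotein into mammalian cells. In bacteria it is maintained as a high-copy plasmid through a ColE1/pUC-type origin and selected with ampicillin via the β-lactamase gene. The backbone also carries short, non-functional remnants of lac, rop, bom, TcR and env sequences left over from earlier cloning steps.

The proviral portion is bounded by the MESV/MSCV 5' and 3' long terminal repeats. Downstream of the 5' LTR lie the Ψ packaging signal and a truncated gag segment lacking its start codon, which together allow the genomic RNA to be encapsidated when gag, pol and env are supplied in trans by packaging cells. The 5' LTR also serves as the promoter for the insert, a 294 bp HPV16 E7 open reading frame carrying the E10K substitution. The insert was introduced by Gateway recombination and so is flanked by attB1 and attB2 sites, with a T7 promoter just upstream. The reading frame continues past attB2 into a C-terminal Flag-HA tandem epitope tag. The automated annotation picks up only a FLAG fragment, and the HA portion is stated in the catalogue fields rather than the feature table. A separate mouse PGK promoter drives puromycin N-acetyltransferase, so transduced cells can be selected with puromycin.

The construct is used to make retrovirus for stable expression of tagged E7 E10K. The associated publication concerns PTPN14 degradation by high-risk HPV E7 and its effects on keratinocyte differentiation, although the record does not spell out the functional consequence of the E10K change.
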