Features (pLannotate 1.2.2; 23 found; start..end, strand, type, name):
      1..19      +  promoter       T7 promoter: promoter for bacteriophage T7 RNA polymerase
     50..67      +  protein_bind   attB1 (fragment): mutant version of attB; core recombination site for the Gateway® BP reaction BP Clonase™
     76..369     +  CDS            E7: VE7_HPV16 - Experimental evidence at protein level: Swiss-Prot protein existence level 1. Plays a role in viral genome replication by driving entry of quiescent cells into the cell cycle. Stimulation of progression from G1 to S phase allows the virus to efficiently use the cellular DNA replicating machinery to achieve viral genome replication. E7 protein has both transforming and trans-activating activities. Induces the disassembly of the E2F1 transcription factor from RB1, with subsequent transcriptional activation of E2F1-regulated S-phase genes. Interferes with host histone deacetylation me
    374..391     -  protein_bind   attB2 (fragment): mutant version of attB; core recombination site for the Gateway® BP reaction BP Clonase™
    427..447     +  CDS            FLAG (fragment): FLAG® epitope tag, followed by an enterokinase cleavage site
    502..1001    +  promoter       PGK promoter: mouse phosphoglycerate kinase 1 promoter
   1022..1621    +  CDS            PuroR: puromycin N-acetyltransferase; pac from Streptomyces alboniger; confers resistance to puromycin
   1721..2235    +  LTR            3' LTR: 3' long terminal repeat from murine embryonic stem cell virus
   2397..2413    -  protein_bind   lac operator: The lac repressor binds to the lac operator to inhibit transcription in E. coli. This inhibition can be relieved by adding lactose or isopropyl-β-D-thiogalactopyranoside (IPTG). lac repressor encoded by lacI
   2421..2451    -  promoter       lac promoter: promoter for the E. coli lac operon
   2466..2487    -  protein_bind   CAP binding site: CAP binding activates transcription in the presence of cAMP. E. coli catabolite activator protein
   2500..2592    -  CDS            lacI (fragment): lac repressor; lacI; The lac repressor binds to the lac operator to inhibit transcription in E. coli. This inhibition can be relieved by adding lactose or isopropyl-β-D-thiogalactopyranoside (IPTG).
   2775..3363    -  rep_origin     ori: high-copy-number ColE1/pMB1/pBR322/pUC origin of replication
   3534..4394    -  CDS            AmpR: β-lactamase; bla; confers resistance to ampicillin, carbenicillin, and related antibiotics
   4395..4499    -  promoter       AmpR promoter: bla
   4594..4629    +  CDS            rop (fragment): Rop protein, which maintains plasmids at low copy number; rop
   4731..4830    +  misc_feature   bom (fragment): basis of mobility region from pBR322
   4836..4985    -  CDS            lacZα (fragment): LacZα fragment of β-galactosidase; lacZ fragment
   4985..5186    -  CDS            TcR (fragment): tetracycline efflux protein; tet; confers resistance to tetracycline
   5187..5285    +  CDS            env (fragment): murine leukemia virus gPr80 envelope polyprotein precursor; env; proteolytically cleaved into gp70SU and p15TM subunits
   5327..5843    +  LTR            5' LTR: 5' long terminal repeat from murine embryonic stem cell virus
   5907..6248    +  misc_feature   MESV Ψ: packaging signal of murine embryonic stem cell virus
   6315..6731    +  CDS            gag (truncated): truncated Moloney murine leukemia virus (MMLV) gag gene lacking the start codon
>Addgene plasmid #163303 | p7612 MSCV-P C-FlagHA 16E7 E10K | addgene full sequence | sequence record 320721 | Addgene NGS Result
TAATACGACTCACTATAGGGAGACCCAAGCTGGCTAGTTAAGCTATCAACAAGTTTGTACAAAAAAGTTG
GCACCATGCATGGAGATACACCTACATTGCATAAATATATGTTAGATTTGCAACCAGAGACAACTGATCT
CTACTGTTATGAGCAATTAAATGACAGCTCAGAGGAGGAGGATGAAATAGATGGTCCAGCTGGACAAGCA
GAACCGGACAGAGCCCATTACAATATTGTAACCTTTTGTTGCAAGTGTGACTCTACGCTTCGGTTGTGCG
TACAAAGCACACACGTAGACATTCGTACTTTGGAAGACCTGTTAATGGGCACACTAGGAATTGTGTGCCC
CATCTGTTCTCAGAAACCACCAACTTTCTTGTACAAAGTGGTTGATCTAGAGGGCCCGCGGTTCGAACTC
GAGGACTACAAGGACGACGATGACAAGTCGGCCGCTGGAGGATACCCCTACGACGTGCCCGACTACGCCT
AGAATTCTACCGGGTAGGGGAGGCGCTTTTCCCAAGGCAGTCTGGAGCATGCGCTTTAGCAGCCCCGCTG
GGCACTTGGCGCTACACAAGTGGCCTCTGGCCTCGCACACATTCCACATCCACCGGTAGGCGCCAACCGG
CTCCGTTCTTTGGTGGCCCCTTCGCGCCACCTTCTACTCCTCCCCTAGTCAGGAAGTTCCCCCCCGCCCC
GCAGCTCGCGTCGTGCAGGACGTGACAAATGGAAGTAGCACGTCTCACTAGTCTCGTGCAGATGGACAGC
ACCGCTGAGCAATGGAAGCGGGTAGGCCTTTGGGGCAGCGGCCAATAGCAGCTTTGCTCCTTCGCTTTCT
GGGCTCAGAGGCTGGGAAGGGGTGGGTCCGGGGGCGGGCTCAGGGGCGGGCTCAGGGGCGGGGCGGGCGC
CCGAAGGTCCTCCGGAGGCCCGGCATTCTGCACGCTTCAAAAGCGCACGTCTGCCGCGCTGTTCTCCTCT
TCCTCATCTCCGGGCCTTTCGACCTGCAGCCCAAGCTTACCATGACCGAGTACAAGCCCACGGTGCGCCT
CGCCACCCGCGACGACGTCCCCAGGGCCGTACGCACCCTCGCCGCCGCGTTCGCCGACTACCCCGCCACG
CGCCACACCGTCGATCCGGACCGCCACATCGAGCGGGTCACCGAGCTGCAAGAACTCTTCCTCACGCGCG
TCGGGCTCGACATCGGCAAGGTGTGGGTCGCGGACGACGGCGCCGCGGTGGCGGTCTGGACCACGCCGGA
GAGCGTCGAAGCGGGGGCGGTGTTCGCCGAGATCGGCCCGCGCATGGCCGAGTTGAGCGGTTCCCGGCTG
GCCGCGCAGCAACAGATGGAAGGCCTCCTGGCGCCGCACCGGCCCAAGGAGCCCGCGTGGTTCCTGGCCA
CCGTCGGCGTCTCGCCCGACCACCAGGGCAAGGGTCTGGGCAGCGCCGTCGTGCTCCCCGGAGTGGAGGC
GGCCGAGCGCGCCGGGGTGCCCGCCTTCCTGGAGACCTCCGCGCCCCGCAACCTCCCCTTCTACGAGCGG
CTCGGCTTCACCGTCACCGCCGACGTCGAGGTGCCCGAAGGACCGCGCACCTGGTGCATGACCCGCAAGC
CCGGTGCCTGACGCCCGCCCCACGACCCGCAGCGCCCGACCGAAAGGAGCGCACGACCCCATGCATCGAT
AAAATAAAAGATTTTATTTAGTCTCCAGAAAAAGGGGGGAATGAAAGACCCCACCTGTAGGTTTGGCAAG
CTAGCTTAAGTAACGCCATTTTGCAAGGCATGGAAAATACATAACTGAGAATAGAGAAGTTCAGATCAAG
GTTAGGAACAGAGAGACAGCAGAATATGGGCCAAACAGGATATCTGTGGTAAGCAGTTCCTGCCCCGGCT
CAGGGCCAAGAACAGATGGTCCCCAGATGCGGTCCCGCCCTCAGCAGTTTCTAGAGAACCATCAGATGTT
TCCAGGGTGCCCCAAGGACCTGAAATGACCCTGTGCCTTATTTGAACTAACCAATCAGTTCGCTTCTCGC
TTCTGTTCGCGCGCTTCTGCTCCCCGAGCTCAATAAAAGAGCCCACAACCCCTCACTCGGCGCGCCAGTC
CTCCGATAGACTGCGTCGCCCGGGTACCCGTGTATCCAATAAACCCTCTTGCAGTTGCATCCGACTTGTG
GTCTCGCTGTTCCTTGGGAGGGTCTCCTCTGAGTGATTGACTACCCGTCAGCGGGGGTCTTTCATGGGTA
ACAGTTTCTTGAAGTTGGAGAACAACATTCTGAGGGTAGGAGTCGAATATTAAGTAATCCTGACTCAATT
AGCCACTGTTTTGAATCCACATACTCCAATACTCCTGAAATAGTTCATTATGGACAGCGCAGAAAGAGCT
GGGGAGAATTGTGAAATTGTTATCCGCTCACAATTCCACACAACATACGAGCCGGAAGCATAAAGTGTAA
AGCCTGGGGTGCCTAATGAGTGAGCTAACTCACATTAATTGCGTTGCGCTCACTGCCCGCTTTCCAGTCG
GGAAACCTGTCGTGCCAGCTGCATTAATGAATCGGCCAACGCGCGGGGAGAGGCGGTTTGCGTATTGGGC
GCTCTTCCGCTTCCTCGCTCACTGACTCGCTGCGCTCGGTCGTTCGGCTGCGGCGAGCGGTATCAGCTCA
CTCAAAGGCGGTAATACGGTTATCCACAGAATCAGGGGATAACGCAGGAAAGAACATGTGAGCAAAAGGC
CAGCAAAAGGCCAGGAACCGTAAAAAGGCCGCGTTGCTGGCGTTTTTCCATAGGCTCCGCCCCCCTGACG
AGCATCACAAAAATCGACGCTCAAGTCAGAGGTGGCGAAACCCGACAGGACTATAAAGATACCAGGCGTT
TCCCCTTGGAAGCTCCCTCGTGCGCTCTCCTGTTCCGACCCTGCCGCTTACCGGATACCTGTCCGCCTTT
CTCCCTTCGGGAAGCGTGGCGCTTTCTCATAGCTCACGCTGTAGGTATCTCAGTTCGGTGTAGGTCGTTC
GCTCCAAGCTGGGCTGTGTGCACGAACCCCCCGTTCAGCCCGACCGCTGCGCCTTATCCGGTAACTATCG
TCTTGAGTCCAACCCGGTAAGACACGACTTATCGCCACTGGCAGCAGCCACTGGTAACAGGATTAGCAGA
GCGAGGTATGTAGGCGGTGCTACAGAGTTCTTGAAGTGGTGGCCTAACTACGGCTACACTAGAAGAACAG
TATTTGGTATCTGCGCTCTGCTGAAGCCAGTTACCTTCGGAAAAAGAGTTGGTAGCTCTTGATCCGGCAA
ACAAACCACCGCTGGTAGCGGTGGTTTTTTTGTTTGCAAGCAGCAGATTACGCGCAGAAAAAAAGGATCT
CAAGAAGATCCTTTGATCTTTTCTACGGGGTCTGACGCTCAGTGGAACGAAAACTCACGTTAAGGGATTT
TGGTCATGAGATTATCAAAAAGGATCTTCACCTAGATCCTTTTAAATTAAAAATGAAGTTTTAAATCAAT
CTAAAGTATATATGAGTAAACTTGGTCTGACAGTTACCAATGCTTAATCAGTGAGGCACCTATCTCAGCG
ATCTGTCTATTTCGTTCATCCATAGTTGCCTGACTCCCCGTCGTGTAGATAACTACGATACGGGAGGGCT
TACCATCTGGCCCCAGTGCTGCAATGATACCGCGAGACCCACGCTCACCGGCTCCAGATTTATCAGCAAT
AAACCAGCCAGCCGGAAGGGCCGAGCGCAGAAGTGGTCCTGCAACTTTATCCGCCTCCATCCAGTCTATT
AATTGTTGCCGGGAAGCTAGAGTAAGTAGTTCGCCAGTTAATAGTTTGCGCAACGTTGTTGCCATTGCTA
CAGGCATCGTGGTGTCACGCTCGTCGTTTGGTATGGCTTCATTCAGCTCCGGTTCCCAACGATCAAGGCG
AGTTACATGATCCCCCATGTTGTGCAAAAAAGCGGTTAGCTCCTTCGGTCCTCCGATCGTTGTCAGAAGT
AAGTTGGCCGCAGTGTTATCACTCATGGTTATGGCAGCACTGCATAATTCTCTTACTGTCATGCCATCCG
TAAGATGCTTTTCTGTGACTGGTGAGTACTCAACCAAGTCATTCTGAGAATAGTGTATGCGGCGACCGAG
TTGCTCTTGCCCGGCGTCAATACGGGATAATACCGCGCCACATAGCAGAACTTTAAAAGTGCTCATCATT
GGAAAACGTTCTTCGGGGCGAAAACTCTCAAGGATCTTACCGCTGTTGAGATCCAGTTCGATGTAACCCA
CTCGTGCACCCAACTGATCTTCAGCATCTTTTACTTTCACCAGCGTTTCTGGGTGAGCAAAAACAGGAAG
GCAAAATGCCGCAAAAAAGGGAATAAGGGCGACACGGAAATGTTGAATACTCATACTCTTCCTTTTTCAA
TATTATTGAAGCATTTATCAGGGTTATTGTCTCATGAGCGGATACATATTTGAATGTATTTAGAAAAATA
AACAAATAGGGGTTCCGCGCACATTTCCCCGAAAAGTGCCACCTGACGTCTAAGAAACCATTATTATCAT
GACATTAACCTATAAAAATAGGCGTATCACGAGGCCCTTTCGTCTCGCGCGTTTCGGTGATGACGGTGAA
AACCTCTGACACATGCAGCTCCCGGAGACGGTCACAGCTTGTCTGTAAGCGGATGCCGGGAGCAGACAAG
CCCGTCAGGGCGCGTCAGCGGGTGTTGGCGGGTGTCGGGGCTGGCTTAACTATGCGGCATCAGAGCAGAT
TGTACTGAGAGTGCACCATATGCGGTGTGAAATACCGCACAGATGCGTAAGGAGAAAATACCGCATCAGG
CGCCATTCGCCATTCAGGCTGCGCAACTGTTGGGAAGGGCGATCGGTGCGGGCCTCTTCGCTATTACGCC
AGCTGGCGAAAGGGGGATGTGCTGCAAGGCGATTAAGTTGGGTAACGCCAGGGTTTTCCCAGTCACGACG
TTGTAAAACGACGGCGCAAGGAATGGTGCATGCAAGGAGATGGCGCCCAACAGTCCCCCGGCCACGGGGC
CTGCCACCATACCCACGCCGAAACAAGCGCTCATGAGCCCGAAGTGGCGAGCCCGATCTTCCCCATCGGT
GATGTCGGCGATATAGGCGCCAGCAACCGCACCTGTGGCGCCGGTGATGCCGGCCACGATGCGTCCGGCG
TAGAGGCGATTAGTCCAATTTGTTAAAGACAGGATATCAGTGGTCCAGGCTCTAGTTTTGACTCAACAAT
ATCACCAGCTGAAGCCTATAGAGTACGAGCCATAGATAAAATAAAAGATTTTATTTAGTCTCCAGAAAAA
GGGGGGAATGAAAGACCCCACCTGTAGGTTTGGCAAGCTAGCTTAAGTAACGCCATTTTGCAAGGCATGG
AAAATACATAACTGAGAATAGAGAAGTTCAGATCAAGGTTAGGAACAGAGAGACAGCAGAATATGGGCCA
AACAGGATATCTGTGGTAAGCAGTTCCTGCCCCGGCTCAGGGCCAAGAACAGATGGTCCCCAGATGCGGT
CCCGCCCTCAGCAGTTTCTAGAGAACCATCAGATGTTTCCAGGGTGCCCCAAGGACCTGAAATGACCCTG
TGCCTTATTTGAACTAACCAATCAGTTCGCTTCTCGCTTCTGTTCGCGCGCTTCTGCTCCCCGAGCTCAA
TAAAAGAGCCCACAACCCCTCACTCGGCGCGCCAGTCCTCCGATAGACTGCGTCGCCCGGGTACCCGTAT
TCCCAATAAAGCCTCTTGCTGTTTGCATCCGAATCGTGGACTCGCTGATCCTTGGGAGGGTCTCCTCAGA
TTGATTGACTGCCCACCTCGGGGGTCTTTCATTTGGAGGTTCCACCGAGATTTGGAGACCCCTGCCCAGG
GACCACCGACCCCCCCGCCGGGAGGTAAGCTGGCCAGCGGTCGTTTCGTGTCTGTCTCTGTCTTTGTGCG
TGTTTGTGCCGGCATCTAATGTTTGCGCCTGCGTCTGTACTAGTTAGCTAACTAGCTCTGTATCTGGCGG
ACCCGTGGTGGAACTGACGAGTTCTGAACACCCGGCCGCAACCCTGGGAGACGTCCCAGGGACTTTGGGG
GCCGTTTTTGTGGCCCGACCTGAGGAAGGGAGTCGATGTGGAATCCGACCCCGTCAGGATATGTGGTTCT
GGTAGGAGACGAGAACCTAAAACAGTTCCCGCCTCCGTCTGAATTTTTGCTTTCGGTTTGGAACCGAAGC
CGCGCGTCTTGTCTGCTGCAGCGCTGCAGCATCGTTCTGTGTTGTCTCTGTCTGACTGTGTTTCTGTATT
TGTCTGAAAATTAGGGCCAGACTGTTACCACTCCCTTAAGTTTGACCTTAGGTCACTGGAAAGATGTCGA
GCGGATCGCTCACAACCAGTCGGTAGATGTCAAGAAGAGACGTTGGGTTACCTTCTGCTCTGCAGAATGG
CCAACCTTTAACGTCGGATGGCCGCGAGACGGCACCTTTAACCGAGACCTCATCACCCAGGTTAAGATCA
AGGTCTTTTCACCTGGCCCGCATGGACACCCAGACCAGGTCCCCTACATCGTGACCTGGGAAGCCTTGGC
TTTTGACCCCCCTCCCTGGGTCAAGCCCTTTGTACACCCTAAGCCTCCGCCTCCTCTTCCTCCATCCGCC
CCGTCTCTCCCCCTTGAACCTCCTCGTTCGACCCCGCCTCGATCCTCCCTTTATCCAGCCCTCACTCCTT
CTCTAGGCGCCGGAATTAGATC
